>Addgene plasmid #140255 | miniCGBE1-VRQR (pBM1173) | addgene full sequence | sequence record 291776 | Addgene NGS Result
CCGGTCATCATCACCATCACCATTGAGTTTAAACCCGCTGATCAGCCTCGACTGTGCCTTCTAGTTGCCA
GCCATCTGTTGTTTGCCCCTCCCCCGTGCCTTCCTTGACCCTGGAAGGTGCCACTCCCACTGTCCTTTCC
TAATAAAATGAGGAAATTGCATCGCATTGTCTGAGTAGGTGTCATTCTATTCTGGGGGGTGGGGTGGGGC
AGGACAGCAAGGGGGAGGATTGGGAAGACAATAGCAGGCATGCTGGGGATGCGGTGGGCTCTATGGCTTC
TGAGGCGGAAAGAACCAGCTGGGGCTCGATACCGTCGACCTCTAGCTAGAGCTTGGCGTAATCATGGTCA
TAGCTGTTTCCTGTGTGAAATTGTTATCCGCTCACAATTCCACACAACATACGAGCCGGAAGCATAAAGT
GTAAAGCCTAGGGTGCCTAATGAGTGAGCTAACTCACATTAATTGCGTTGCGCTCACTGCCCGCTTTCCA
GTCGGGAAACCTGTCGTGCCAGCTGCATTAATGAATCGGCCAACGCGCGGGGAGAGGCGGTTTGCGTATT
GGGCGCTCTTCCGCTTCCTCGCTCACTGACTCGCTGCGCTCGGTCGTTCGGCTGCGGCGAGCGGTATCAG
CTCACTCAAAGGCGGTAATACGGTTATCCACAGAATCAGGGGATAACGCAGGAAAGAACATGTGAGCAAA
AGGCCAGCAAAAGGCCAGGAACCGTAAAAAGGCCGCGTTGCTGGCGTTTTTCCATAGGCTCCGCCCCCCT
GACGAGCATCACAAAAATCGACGCTCAAGTCAGAGGTGGCGAAACCCGACAGGACTATAAAGATACCAGG
CGTTTCCCCCTGGAAGCTCCCTCGTGCGCTCTCCTGTTCCGACCCTGCCGCTTACCGGATACCTGTCCGC
CTTTCTCCCTTCGGGAAGCGTGGCGCTTTCTCATAGCTCACGCTGTAGGTATCTCAGTTCGGTGTAGGTC
GTTCGCTCCAAGCTGGGCTGTGTGCACGAACCCCCCGTTCAGCCCGACCGCTGCGCCTTATCCGGTAACT
ATCGTCTTGAGTCCAACCCGGTAAGACACGACTTATCGCCACTGGCAGCAGCCACTGGTAACAGGATTAG
CAGAGCGAGGTATGTAGGCGGTGCTACAGAGTTCTTGAAGTGGTGGCCTAACTACGGCTACACTAGAAGA
ACAGTATTTGGTATCTGCGCTCTGCTGAAGCCAGTTACCTTCGGAAAAAGAGTTGGTAGCTCTTGATCCG
GCAAACAAACCACCGCTGGTAGCGGTGGTTTTTTTGTTTGCAAGCAGCAGATTACGCGCAGAAAAAAAGG
ATCTCAAGAAGATCCTTTGATCTTTTCTACGGGGTCTGACACTCAGTGGAACGAAAACTCACGTTAAGGG
ATTTTGGTCATGAGATTATCAAAAAGGATCTTCACCTAGATCCTTTTAAATTAAAAATGAAGTTTTAAAT
CAATCTAAAGTATATATGAGTAAACTTGGTCTGACAGTTACCAATGCTTAATCAGTGAGGCACCTATCTC
AGCGATCTGTCTATTTCGTTCATCCATAGTTGCCTGACTCCCCGTCGTGTAGATAACTACGATACGGGAG
GGCTTACCATCTGGCCCCAGTGCTGCAATGATACCGCGAGACCCACGCTCACCGGCTCCAGATTTATCAG
CAATAAACCAGCCAGCCGGAAGGGCCGAGCGCAGAAGTGGTCCTGCAACTTTATCCGCCTCCATCCAGTC
TATTAATTGTTGCCGGGAAGCTAGAGTAAGTAGTTCGCCAGTTAATAGTTTGCGCAACGTTGTTGCCATT
GCTACAGGCATCGTGGTGTCACGCTCGTCGTTTGGTATGGCTTCATTCAGCTCCGGTTCCCAACGATCAA
GGCGAGTTACATGATCCCCCATGTTGTGCAAAAAAGCGGTTAGCTCCTTCGGTCCTCCGATCGTTGTCAG
AAGTAAGTTGGCCGCAGTGTTATCACTCATGGTTATGGCAGCACTGCATAATTCTCTTACTGTCATGCCA
TCCGTAAGATGCTTTTCTGTGACTGGTGAGTACTCAACCAAGTCATTCTGAGAATAGTGTATGCGGCGAC
CGAGTTGCTCTTGCCCGGCGTCAATACGGGATAATACCGCGCCACATAGCAGAACTTTAAAAGTGCTCAT
CATTGGAAAACGTTCTTCGGGGCGAAAACTCTCAAGGATCTTACCGCTGTTGAGATCCAGTTCGATGTAA
CCCACTCGTGCACCCAACTGATCTTCAGCATCTTTTACTTTCACCAGCGTTTCTGGGTGAGCAAAAACAG
GAAGGCAAAATGCCGCAAAAAAGGGAATAAGGGCGACACGGAAATGTTGAATACTCATACTCTTCCTTTT
TCAATATTATTGAAGCATTTATCAGGGTTATTGTCTCATGAGCGGATACATATTTGAATGTATTTAGAAA
AATAAACAAATAGGGGTTCCGCGCACATTTCCCCGAAAAGTGCCACCTGACGTCGACGGATCGGGAGATC
GATCTCCCGATCCCCTAGGGTCGACTCTCAGTACAATCTGCTCTGATGCCGCATAGTTAAGCCAGTATCT
GCTCCCTGCTTGTGTGTTGGAGGTCGCTGAGTAGTGCGCGAGCAAAATTTAAGCTACAACAAGGCAAGGC
TTGACCGACAATTGCATGAAGAATCTGCTTAGGGTTAGGCGTTTTGCGCTGCTTCGCGATGTACGGGCCA
GATATACGCGTTGACATTGATTATTGACTAGTTATTAATAGTAATCAATTACGGGGTCATTAGTTCATAG
CCCATATATGGAGTTCCGCGTTACATAACTTACGGTAAATGGCCCGCCTGGCTGACCGCCCAACGACCCC
CGCCCATTGACGTCAATAATGACGTATGTTCCCATAGTAACGCCAATAGGGACTTTCCATTGACGTCAAT
GGGTGGAGTATTTACGGTAAACTGCCCACTTGGCAGTACATCAAGTGTATCATATGCCAAGTACGCCCCC
TATTGACGTCAATGACGGTAAATGGCCCGCCTGGCATTATGCCCAGTACATGACCTTATGGGACTTTCCT
ACTTGGCAGTACATCTACGTATTAGTCATCGCTATTACCATGGTGATGCGGTTTTGGCAGTACATCAATG
GGCGTGGATAGCGGTTTGACTCACGGGGATTTCCAAGTCTCCACCCCATTGACGTCAATGGGAGTTTGTT
TTGGCACCAAAATCAACGGGACTTTCCAAAATGTCGTAACAACTCCGCCCCATTGACGCAAATGGGCGGT
AGGCGTGTACGGTGGGAGGTCTATATAAGCAGAGCTGGTTTAGTGAACCGTCAGATCCGCTAGAGATCCG
CGGCCGCTAATACGACTCACTATAGGGAGAGCCGCCACCATGAAACGGACAGCCGACGGAAGCGAGTTCG
AGTCACCAAAGAAGAAGCGGAAAGTCTCCTCAGAGACTGGGCCTGTCGCCGTCGATCCAACCCTGCGCCG
CCGGATTGAACCTCACGAGTTTGAAGTGTTCTTTGACCCCCGGGAGCTGGCCAAGGAGACATGCCTGCTG
TACGAGATCAACTGGGGAGGCAGGCACTCCATCTGGAGGCACACCTCTCAGAACACAAATAAGCACGTGG
AGGTGAACTTCATCGAGAAGTTTACCACAGAGCGGTACTTCTGCCCCAATACCAGATGTAGCATCACATG
GTTTCTGAGCTGGTCCCCTTGCGGAGAGTGTAGCAGGGCCATCACCGAGTTCCTGTCCAGATATCCACAC
GTGACACTGTTTATCTACATCGCCAGGCTGTATCACCACGCAGACCCAAGGAATAGGCAGGGCCTGCGCG
ATCTGATCAGCTCCGGCGTGACCATCCAGATCATGACAGAGCAGGAGTCCGGCTACTGCTGGCGGAACTT
CGTGAATTATTCTCCTAGCAACGAGGCCCACTGGCCTAGGTACCCACACCTGTGGGTGCGCCTGTACGTG
CTGGAGCTGTATTGCATCATCCTGGGCCTGCCCCCTTGTCTGAATATCCTGCGGAGAAAGCAGCCCCAGC
TGACCTTCTTTACAATCGCCCTGCAGTCTTGTCACTATCAGAGGCTGCCACCCCACATCCTGTGGGCCAC
AGGCCTGAAGTCTGGAGGATCTAGCGGAGGATCCTCTGGCAGCGAGACACCAGGAACAAGCGAGTCAGCA
ACACCAGAGAGCAGTGGCGGCAGCAGCGGCGGCAGCGACAAGAAGTACAGCATCGGCCTGGCCATCGGCA
CCAACTCTGTGGGCTGGGCCGTGATCACCGACGAGTACAAGGTGCCCAGCAAGAAATTCAAGGTGCTGGG
CAACACCGACCGGCACAGCATCAAGAAGAACCTGATCGGAGCCCTGCTGTTCGACAGCGGCGAAACAGCC
GAGGCCACCCGGCTGAAGAGAACCGCCAGAAGAAGATACACCAGACGGAAGAACCGGATCTGCTATCTGC
AAGAGATCTTCAGCAACGAGATGGCCAAGGTGGACGACAGCTTCTTCCACAGACTGGAAGAGTCCTTCCT
GGTGGAAGAGGATAAGAAGCACGAGCGGCACCCCATCTTCGGCAACATCGTGGACGAGGTGGCCTACCAC
GAGAAGTACCCCACCATCTACCACCTGAGAAAGAAACTGGTGGACAGCACCGACAAGGCCGACCTGCGGC
TGATCTATCTGGCCCTGGCCCACATGATCAAGTTCCGGGGCCACTTCCTGATCGAGGGCGACCTGAACCC
CGACAACAGCGACGTGGACAAGCTGTTCATCCAGCTGGTGCAGACCTACAACCAGCTGTTCGAGGAAAAC
CCCATCAACGCCAGCGGCGTGGACGCCAAGGCCATCCTGTCTGCCAGACTGAGCAAGAGCAGACGGCTGG
AAAATCTGATCGCCCAGCTGCCCGGCGAGAAGAAGAATGGCCTGTTCGGAAACCTGATTGCCCTGAGCCT
GGGCCTGACCCCCAACTTCAAGAGCAACTTCGACCTGGCCGAGGATGCCAAACTGCAGCTGAGCAAGGAC
ACCTACGACGACGACCTGGACAACCTGCTGGCCCAGATCGGCGACCAGTACGCCGACCTGTTTCTGGCCG
CCAAGAACCTGTCCGACGCCATCCTGCTGAGCGACATCCTGAGAGTGAACACCGAGATCACCAAGGCCCC
CCTGAGCGCCTCTATGATCAAGAGATACGACGAGCACCACCAGGACCTGACCCTGCTGAAAGCTCTCGTG
CGGCAGCAGCTGCCTGAGAAGTACAAAGAGATTTTCTTCGACCAGAGCAAGAACGGCTACGCCGGCTACA
TTGACGGCGGAGCCAGCCAGGAAGAGTTCTACAAGTTCATCAAGCCCATCCTGGAAAAGATGGACGGCAC
CGAGGAACTGCTCGTGAAGCTGAACAGAGAGGACCTGCTGCGGAAGCAGCGGACCTTCGACAACGGCAGC
ATCCCCCACCAGATCCACCTGGGAGAGCTGCACGCCATTCTGCGGCGGCAGGAAGATTTTTACCCATTCC
TGAAGGACAACCGGGAAAAGATCGAGAAGATCCTGACCTTCCGCATCCCCTACTACGTGGGCCCTCTGGC
CAGGGGAAACAGCAGATTCGCCTGGATGACCAGAAAGAGCGAGGAAACCATCACCCCCTGGAACTTCGAG
GAAGTGGTGGACAAGGGCGCTTCCGCCCAGAGCTTCATCGAGCGGATGACCAACTTCGATAAGAACCTGC
CCAACGAGAAGGTGCTGCCCAAGCACAGCCTGCTGTACGAGTACTTCACCGTGTATAACGAGCTGACCAA
AGTGAAATACGTGACCGAGGGAATGAGAAAGCCCGCCTTCCTGAGCGGCGAGCAGAAAAAGGCCATCGTG
GACCTGCTGTTCAAGACCAACCGGAAAGTGACCGTGAAGCAGCTGAAAGAGGACTACTTCAAGAAAATCG
AGTGCTTCGACTCCGTGGAAATCTCCGGCGTGGAAGATCGGTTCAACGCCTCCCTGGGCACATACCACGA
TCTGCTGAAAATTATCAAGGACAAGGACTTCCTGGACAATGAGGAAAACGAGGACATTCTGGAAGATATC
GTGCTGACCCTGACACTGTTTGAGGACAGAGAGATGATCGAGGAACGGCTGAAAACCTATGCCCACCTGT
TCGACGACAAAGTGATGAAGCAGCTGAAGCGGCGGAGATACACCGGCTGGGGCAGGCTGAGCCGGAAGCT
GATCAACGGCATCCGGGACAAGCAGTCCGGCAAGACAATCCTGGATTTCCTGAAGTCCGACGGCTTCGCC
AACAGAAACTTCATGCAGCTGATCCACGACGACAGCCTGACCTTTAAAGAGGACATCCAGAAAGCCCAGG
TGTCCGGCCAGGGCGATAGCCTGCACGAGCACATTGCCAATCTGGCCGGCAGCCCCGCCATTAAGAAGGG
CATCCTGCAGACAGTGAAGGTGGTGGACGAGCTCGTGAAAGTGATGGGCCGGCACAAGCCCGAGAACATC
GTGATCGAAATGGCCAGAGAGAACCAGACCACCCAGAAGGGACAGAAGAACAGCCGCGAGAGAATGAAGC
GGATCGAAGAGGGCATCAAAGAGCTGGGCAGCCAGATCCTGAAAGAACACCCCGTGGAAAACACCCAGCT
GCAGAACGAGAAGCTGTACCTGTACTACCTGCAGAATGGGCGGGATATGTACGTGGACCAGGAACTGGAC
ATCAACCGGCTGTCCGACTACGATGTGGACCATATCGTGCCTCAGAGCTTTCTGAAGGACGACTCCATCG
ACAACAAGGTGCTGACCAGAAGCGACAAGAACCGGGGCAAGAGCGACAACGTGCCCTCCGAAGAGGTCGT
GAAGAAGATGAAGAACTACTGGCGGCAGCTGCTGAACGCCAAGCTGATTACCCAGAGAAAGTTCGACAAT
CTGACCAAGGCCGAGAGAGGCGGCCTGAGCGAACTGGATAAGGCCGGCTTCATCAAGAGACAGCTGGTGG
AAACCCGGCAGATCACAAAGCACGTGGCACAGATCCTGGACTCCCGGATGAACACTAAGTACGACGAGAA
TGACAAGCTGATCCGGGAAGTGAAAGTGATCACCCTGAAGTCCAAGCTGGTGTCCGATTTCCGGAAGGAT
TTCCAGTTTTACAAAGTGCGCGAGATCAACAACTACCACCACGCCCACGACGCCTACCTGAACGCCGTCG
TGGGAACCGCCCTGATCAAAAAGTACCCTAAGCTGGAAAGCGAGTTCGTGTACGGCGACTACAAGGTGTA
CGACGTGCGGAAGATGATCGCCAAGAGCGAGCAGGAAATCGGCAAGGCTACCGCCAAGTACTTCTTCTAC
AGCAACATCATGAACTTTTTCAAGACCGAGATTACCCTGGCCAACGGCGAGATCCGGAAGCGGCCTCTGA
TCGAGACAAACGGCGAAACCGGGGAGATCGTGTGGGATAAGGGCCGGGATTTTGCCACCGTGCGGAAAGT
GCTGAGCATGCCCCAAGTGAATATCGTGAAAAAGACCGAGGTGCAGACAGGCGGCTTCAGCAAAGAGTCT
ATCCTGCCCAAGAGGAACAGCGATAAGCTGATCGCCAGAAAGAAGGACTGGGACCCTAAGAAGTACGGCG
GCTTCGTGAGCCCCACCGTGGCCTATTCTGTGCTGGTGGTGGCCAAAGTGGAAAAGGGCAAGTCCAAGAA
ACTGAAGAGTGTGAAAGAGCTGCTGGGGATCACCATCATGGAAAGAAGCAGCTTCGAGAAGAATCCCATC
GACTTTCTGGAAGCCAAGGGCTACAAAGAAGTGAAAAAGGACCTGATCATCAAGCTGCCTAAGTACTCCC
TGTTCGAGCTGGAAAACGGCCGGAAGAGAATGCTGGCCTCTGCCAGAGAACTGCAGAAGGGAAACGAACT
GGCCCTGCCCTCCAAATATGTGAACTTCCTGTACCTGGCCAGCCACTATGAGAAGCTGAAGGGCTCCCCC
GAGGATAATGAGCAGAAACAGCTGTTTGTGGAACAGCACAAGCACTACCTGGACGAGATCATCGAGCAGA
TCAGCGAGTTCTCCAAGAGAGTGATCCTGGCCGACGCTAATCTGGACAAAGTGCTGTCCGCCTACAACAA
GCACCGGGATAAGCCCATCAGAGAGCAGGCCGAGAATATCATCCACCTGTTTACCCTGACCAATCTGGGA
GCCCCTGCCGCCTTCAAGTACTTTGACACCACCATCGACCGGAAGCAGTACAGAAGCACCAAAGAGGTGC
TGGACGCCACCCTGATCCACCAGAGCATCACCGGCCTGTACGAGACACGGATCGACCTGTCTCAGCTGGG
AGGCGACTCTGGCGGCTCAAAAAGAACCGCCGACGGCAGCGAATTCGAGCCCAAGAAGAAGAGGAAAGTC
GGAGGCGGTGGAAGCGGCGCAACAAACTTCTCTCTGCTGAAACAAGCCGGAGATGTCGAAGAGAATCCTG
GACCGATGGTGAGCAAGGGCGAGGAGCTGTTCACCGGGGTGGTGCCCATCCTGGTCGAGCTGGACGGCGA
CGTAAACGGCCACAAGTTCAGCGTGTCCGGCGAGGGCGAGGGCGATGCCACCTACGGCAAGCTGACCCTG
AAGTTCATCTGCACCACCGGCAAGCTGCCCGTGCCCTGGCCCACCCTCGTGACCACCCTGACCTACGGCG
TGCAGTGCTTCAGCCGCTACCCCGACCACATGAAGCAGCACGACTTCTTCAAGTCCGCCATGCCCGAAGG
CTACGTCCAGGAGCGCACCATCTTCTTCAAGGACGACGGCAACTACAAGACCCGCGCCGAGGTGAAGTTC
GAGGGCGACACCCTGGTGAACCGCATCGAGCTGAAGGGCATCGACTTCAAGGAGGACGGCAACATCCTGG
GGCACAAGCTGGAGTACAACTACAACAGCCACAACGTCTATATCATGGCCGACAAGCAGAAGAACGGCAT
CAAGGTGAACTTCAAGATCCGCCACAACATCGAGGACGGCAGCGTGCAGCTCGCCGACCACTACCAGCAG
AACACCCCCATCGGCGACGGCCCCGTGCTGCTGCCCGACAACCACTACCTGAGCACCCAGTCCGCCCTGA
GCAAAGACCCCAACGAGAAGCGCGATCACATGGTCCTGCTGGAGTTCGTGACCGCCGCCGGGATCACTCT
CGGCATGGACGAGCTGTACAAGTGA
Features (pLannotate 1.2.2; 18 found; start..end, strand, type, name):
     52..276     +  polyA_signal   bGH poly(A) signal: bovine growth hormone polyadenylation signal
    280..301     +  promoter       SV40 promoter (fragment): SV40 enhancer and early promoter
    306..322     +  misc_feature   MCS (fragment): pBluescript multiple cloning site
    371..387     -  protein_bind   lac operator: The lac repressor binds to the lac operator to inhibit transcription in E. coli. This inhibition can be relieved by adding lactose or isopropyl-β-D-thiogalactopyranoside (IPTG). lac repressor encoded by lacI
    395..425     -  promoter       lac promoter: promoter for the E. coli lac operon
    440..461     -  protein_bind   CAP binding site: CAP binding activates transcription in the presence of cAMP. E. coli catabolite activator protein
    474..566     -  CDS            lacI (fragment): lac repressor; lacI; The lac repressor binds to the lac operator to inhibit transcription in E. coli. This inhibition can be relieved by adding lactose or isopropyl-β-D-thiogalactopyranoside (IPTG).
    749..1337    -  rep_origin     ori: high-copy-number ColE1/pMB1/pBR322/pUC origin of replication
   1508..2368    -  CDS            AmpR: β-lactamase; bla; confers resistance to ampicillin, carbenicillin, and related antibiotics
   2369..2473    -  promoter       AmpR promoter: bla
   2544..2588    -  misc_feature   bom (fragment): basis of mobility region from pBR322
   2743..3122    +  enhancer       CMV enhancer: human cytomegalovirus immediate early enhancer
   3123..3326    +  promoter       CMV promoter: human cytomegalovirus (CMV) immediate early promoter
   3368..3386    +  promoter       T7 promoter: promoter for bacteriophage T7 RNA polymerase
   3457..4140    +  CDS            Apobec1: ABEC1_RAT - Experimental evidence at protein level: Swiss-Prot protein existence level 1. Catalytic component of the apolipoprotein B mRNA editing enzyme complex which is responsible for the postranscriptional editing of a CAA codon for Gln to a UAA codon for stop in the APOB mRNA. May also play a role in the epigenetic regulation of gene expression by participating in DNA demethylation. From Rattus norvegicus (Rat).
   4237..5838    +  CDS            dCas9(N): N-terminal portion of catalytically inactive Streptococcus pyogenes dCas9 carrying the D10A mutation (Zetsche et al., 2015)
   5839..8337    +  CDS            Cas9(C): C-terminal portion of Streptococcus pyogenes Cas9 (Zetsche et al., 2015)
   8476..9192    +  CDS            EGFP: EGFP is a basic (constitutively fluorescent) green fluorescent protein published in 1996, derived from Aequorea victoria. It is reported to be a rapidly-maturing weak dimer with moderate acid sensitivity.
