[The description below was written by a language model from this plasmid's Addgene catalogue record and pLannotate feature annotations shown in this document.]
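Description:
miniCGBE1-VRQR (pBM1173) is a 9,195 bp mammalian expression plasmid encoding a compact C-to-G base editor. According to the record, it was built by Gibson cloning on the CMV backbone of an ABEmax-P2A-EGFP vector. It is propagated in E. coli as a high-copy plasmid through a ColE1/pUC-type origin and is selected with ampicillin via the β-lactamase gene. Short lac promoter/operator, lacI, SV40 promoter and bom fragments in the annotation appear to be backbone remnants with no evident role in the design.

The payload is a single open reading frame driven by the human CMV immediate-early enhancer and promoter and terminated by the bovine growth hormone polyadenylation signal. A T7 promoter lies just upstream of the coding region. The fusion consists of a bipartite NLS, rat APOBEC1 cytidine deaminase carrying the R33A substitution, an S. pyogenes Cas9 nickase (D10A) with the VRQR mutations, a second bipartite NLS, and a P2A peptide followed by EGFP. The annotation tool splits Cas9 into N- and C-terminal halves, but these are contiguous and represent one continuous Cas9 coding sequence. The insert name describes a BE4max(R33A) architecture with the uracil glycosylase inhibitor domains removed (ΔUGI). VRQR is an engineered SpCas9 variant with altered PAM recognition, which extends the editor to target sites that wild-type SpCas9 cannot reach. The P2A sequence releases EGFP as a separate protein, so fluorescence marks transfected, editor-expressing cells.

No guide RNA cassette is annotated, so a guide would have to be supplied separately. The construct is intended for inducing targeted C-to-G transversions in human cells.
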