Addgene plasmid #140255: miniCGBE1-VRQR (pBM1173)
Purpose: CMV promoter expression plasmid for rAPOBEC1(R33A)-nCas9_VRQR-P2A-EGFP
Depositing lab: Keith Joung. Depositing organization: Massachusetts General Hospital. Publication: CRISPR C-to-G base editors for inducing targeted DNA transversions in human cells. Kurt IC, Zhou R, Iyer S, Garcia SP, Miller BR, Langner LM, Grunewald J, Joung JK. Nat Biotechnol. 2020 Jul 20. pii: 10.1038/s41587-020-0609-x. doi: 10.1038/s41587-020-0609-x. PubMed 32690971.
Backbone
  Vector backbone: CMV
  Backbone manufacturer: pCMV-ABEmax-P2A-EGFP (Addgene #112101)
  Backbone size w/o insert (bp): 3400
  Total vector size (bp): 9195
  Vector type: Mammalian Expression
Growth in bacteria
  Bacterial resistance: Ampicillin, 100 μg/mL
  Growth temperature: 37°C
  Growth strain: DH5alpha
  Copy number: High Copy
Gene/Insert
  Gene/Insert name: BE4max(R33A)_VRQR-ΔUGI (alt name: bpNLS-rAPOBEC1(R33A)-nCas9_VRQR-bpNLS-P2A-EGFP)
  Species: R. norvegicus (rat); S. pyogenes
  Insert size (bp): 5930
  Mutation: R33A in rAPOBEC1, VRQR mutations in SpCas9, D10A in Cas9
  Promoter: CMV
  Cloning method: Gibson Cloning
  Sequencing primers: 5′ CGCAAATGGGCGGTAGGCGTG; 3′ TAGAAGGCACAGTCGAGG
Resource information
  A portion of this plasmid was derived from a plasmid made by: Addgene #140251, SpCas9_VRQR from the Kleinstiver Lab
Terms and licenses: Academic/Nonprofit Terms; Industry Terms: Not Available to Industry
How to cite: miniCGBE1-VRQR (pBM1173) was a gift from Keith Joung (Addgene plasmid # 140255 ; http://n2t.net/addgene:140255 ; RRID:Addgene_140255)
